>Addgene plasmid #14409 | pAG415GAL-Cerulean-ccdB | depositor full sequence | sequence record 8072 | Author sequence
GACGAAAGGGCCTCGTGATACGCCTATTTTTATAGGTTAATGTCATGATAATAATGGTTTCTTAGGACGG
ATCGCTTGCCTGTAACTTACACGCGCCTCGTATCTTTTAATGATGGAATAATTTGGGAATTTACTCTGTG
TTTATTTATTTTTATGTTTTGTATTTGGATTTTAGAAAGTAAATAAAGAAGGTAGAAGAGTTACGGAATG
AAGAAAAAAAAATAAACAAAGGTTTAAAAAATTTCAACAAAAAGCGTACTTTACATATATATTTATTAGA
CAAGAAAAGCAGATTAAATAGATATACATTCGATTAACGATAAGTAAAATGTAAAATCACAGGATTTTCG
TGTGTGGTCTTCTACACAGACAAGATGAAACAATTCGGCATTAATACCTGAGAGCAGGAAGAGCAAGATA
AAAGGTAGTATTTGTTGGCGATCCCCCTAGAGTCTTTTACATCTTCGGAAAACAAAAACTATTTTTTCTT
TAATTTCTTTTTTTACTTTCTATTTTTAATTTATATATTTATATTAAAAAATTTAAATTATAATTATTTT
TATAGCACGTGATGAAAAGGACCCAGGTGGCACTTTTCGGGGAAATGTGCGCGGAACCCCTATTTGTTTA
TTTTTCTAAATACATTCAAATATGTATCCGCTCATGAGACAATAACCCTGATAAATGCTTCAATAATATT
GAAAAAGGAAGAGTATGAGTATTCAACATTTCCGTGTCGCCCTTATTCCCTTTTTTGCGGCATTTTGCCT
TCCTGTTTTTGCTCACCCAGAAACGCTGGTGAAAGTAAAAGATGCTGAAGATCAGTTGGGTGCACGAGTG
GGTTACATCGAACTGGATCTCAACAGCGGTAAGATCCTTGAGAGTTTTCGCCCCGAAGAACGTTTTCCAA
TGATGAGCACTTTTAAAGTTCTGCTATGTGGCGCGGTATTATCCCGTATTGACGCCGGGCAAGAGCAACT
CGGTCGCCGCATACACTATTCTCAGAATGACTTGGTTGAGTACTCACCAGTCACAGAAAAGCATCTTACG
GATGGCATGACAGTAAGAGAATTATGCAGTGCTGCCATAACCATGAGTGATAACACTGCGGCCAACTTAC
TTCTGACAACGATCGGAGGACCGAAGGAGCTAACCGCTTTTTTGCACAACATGGGGGATCATGTAACTCG
CCTTGATCGTTGGGAACCGGAGCTGAATGAAGCCATACCAAACGACGAGCGTGACACCACGATGCCTGTA
GCAATGGCAACAACGTTGCGCAAACTATTAACTGGCGAACTACTTACTCTAGCTTCCCGGCAACAATTAA
TAGACTGGATGGAGGCGGATAAAGTTGCAGGACCACTTCTGCGCTCGGCCCTTCCGGCTGGCTGGTTTAT
TGCTGATAAATCTGGAGCCGGTGAGCGTGGGTCTCGCGGTATCATTGCAGCACTGGGGCCAGATGGTAAG
CCCTCCCGTATCGTAGTTATCTACACGACGGGGAGTCAGGCAACTATGGATGAACGAAATAGACAGATCG
CTGAGATAGGTGCCTCACTGATTAAGCATTGGTAACTGTCAGACCAAGTTTACTCATATATACTTTAGAT
TGATTTAAAACTTCATTTTTAATTTAAAAGGATCTAGGTGAAGATCCTTTTTGATAATCTCATGACCAAA
ATCCCTTAACGTGAGTTTTCGTTCCACTGAGCGTCAGACCCCGTAGAAAAGATCAAAGGATCTTCTTGAG
ATCCTTTTTTTCTGCGCGTAATCTGCTGCTTGCAAACAAAAAAACCACCGCTACCAGCGGTGGTTTGTTT
GCCGGATCAAGAGCTACCAACTCTTTTTCCGAAGGTAACTGGCTTCAGCAGAGCGCAGATACCAAATACT
GTCCTTCTAGTGTAGCCGTAGTTAGGCCACCACTTCAAGAACTCTGTAGCACCGCCTACATACCTCGCTC
TGCTAATCCTGTTACCAGTGGCTGCTGCCAGTGGCGATAAGTCGTGTCTTACCGGGTTGGACTCAAGACG
ATAGTTACCGGATAAGGCGCAGCGGTCGGGCTGAACGGGGGGTTCGTGCACACAGCCCAGCTTGGAGCGA
ACGACCTACACCGAACTGAGATACCTACAGCGTGAGCTATGAGAAAGCGCCACGCTTCCCGAAGGGAGAA
AGGCGGACAGGTATCCGGTAAGCGGCAGGGTCGGAACAGGAGAGCGCACGAGGGAGCTTCCAGGGGGAAA
CGCCTGGTATCTTTATAGTCCTGTCGGGTTTCGCCACCTCTGACTTGAGCGTCGATTTTTGTGATGCTCG
TCAGGGGGGCGGAGCCTATGGAAAAACGCCAGCAACGCGGCCTTTTTACGGTTCCTGGCCTTTTGCTGGC
CTTTTGCTCACATGTTCTTTCCTGCGTTATCCCCTGATTCTGTGGATAACCGTATTACCGCCTTTGAGTG
AGCTGATACCGCTCGCCGCAGCCGAACGACCGAGCGCAGCGAGTCAGTGAGCGAGGAAGCGGAAGAGCGC
CCAATACGCAAACCGCCTCTCCCCGCGCGTTGGCCGATTCATTAATGCAGCTGGCACGACAGGTTTCCCG
ACTGGAAAGCGGGCAGTGAGCGCAACGCAATTAATGTGAGTTACCTCACTCATTAGGCACCCCAGGCTTT
ACACTTTATGCTTCCGGCTCCTATGTTGTGTGGAATTGTGAGCGGATAACAATTTCACACAGGAAACAGC
TATGACCATGATTACGCCAAGCGCGCAATTAACCCTCACTAAAGGGAACAAAAGCTGGAGCTCTAGTACG
GATTAGAAGCCGCCGAGCGGGCGACAGCCCTCCGACGGAAGACTCTCCTCCGTGCGTCCTCGTCTTCACC
GGTCGCGTTCCTGAAACGCAGATGTGCCTCGCGCCGCACTGCTCCGAACAATAAAGATTCTACAATACTA
GCTTTTATGGTTATGAAGAGGAAAAATTGGCAGTAACCTGGCCCCACAAACCTTCAAATTAACGAATCAA
ATTAACAACCATAGGATGATAATGCGATTAGTTTTTTAGCCTTATTTCTGGGGTAATTAATCAGCGAAGC
GATGATTTTTGATCTATTAACAGATATATAAATGGAAAAGCTGCATAACCACTTTAACTAATACTTTCAA
CATTTTCAGTTTGTATTACTTCTTATTCAAATGTCATAAAAGTATCAACAAAAAATTGTTAATATACCTC
TATACTTTAACGTCAAGGAGAAAAAACCCCGGATTCTAGAACTAGTGGATCCCCCGGGACAAAATGGTGA
GCAAGGGCGAGGAGCTGTTCACCGGGGTGGTGCCCATCCTGGTCGAGCTGGACGGCGACGTAAACGGCCA
CAAGTTCAGCGTGTCCGGCGAGGGCGAGGGCGATGCCACCTACGGCAAGCTGACCCTGAAGTTCATCTGC
ACCACCGGCAAGCTGCCCGTGCCCTGGCCCACCCTCGTGACCACCCTGACCTGGGGCGTGCAGTGCTTCG
CCCGCTACCCCGACCACATGAAGCAGCACGACTTCTTCAAGTCCGCCATGCCCGAAGGCTACGTCCAGGA
GCGCACCATCTTCTTCAAGGACGACGGCAACTACAAGACCCGCGCCGAGGTGAAGTTCGAGGGCGACACC
CTGGTGAACCGCATCGAGCTGAAGGGCATCGACTTCAAGGAGGACGGCAACATCCTGGGGCACAAGCTGG
AGTACAACTACATCAGCGACAACGTCTATATCACCGCCGACAAGCAGAAGAACGGCATCAAGGCCAACTT
CAAGATCCGCCACAACATCGAGGACGGCAGCGTGCAGCTCGCCGACCACTACCAGCAGAACACCCCCATC
GGCGACGGCCCCGTGCTGCTGCCCGACAACCACTACCTGAGCACCCAGTCCAAGCTGAGCAAAGACCCCA
ACGAGAAGCGCGATCACATGGTCCTGCTGGAGTTCGTGACCGCCGCCGGGATCACTCTCGGCATGGACGA
GCTGTACAAGGGTGGACCAGGTGGTGGACATCAAACAAGTTTGTACAAAAAAGCTGAACGAGAAACGTAA
AATGATATAAATATCAATATATTAAATTAGATTTTGCATAAAAAACAGACTACATAATACTGTAAAACAC
AACATATCCAGTCACTATGGCGGCCGCATTAGGCACCCCAGGCTTTACACTTTATGCTTCCGGCTCGTAT
AATGTGTGGATTTTGAGTTAGGATCCGTCGAGATTTTCAGGAGCTAAGGAAGCTAAAATGGAGAAAAAAA
TCACTGGATATACCACCGTTGATATATCCCAATGGCATCGTAAAGAACATTTTGAGGCATTTCAGTCAGT
TGCTCAATGTACCTATAACCAGACCGTTCAGCTGGATATTACGGCCTTTTTAAAGACCGTAAAGAAAAAT
AAGCACAAGTTTTATCCGGCCTTTATTCACATTCTTGCCCGCCTGATGAATGCTCATCCGGAATTCCGTA
TGGCAATGAAAGACGGTGAGCTGGTGATATGGGATAGTGTTCACCCTTGTTACACCGTTTTCCATGAGCA
AACTGAAACGTTTTCATCGCTCTGGAGTGAATACCACGACGATTTCCGGCAGTTTCTACACATATATTCG
CAAGATGTGGCGTGTTACGGTGAAAACCTGGCCTATTTCCCTAAAGGGTTTATTGAGAATATGTTTTTCG
TCTCAGCCAATCCCTGGGTGAGTTTCACCAGTTTTGATTTAAACGTGGCCAATATGGACAACTTCTTCGC
CCCCGTTTTCACCATGGGCAAATATTATACGCAAGGCGACAAGGTGCTGATGCCGCTGGCGATTCAGGTT
CATCATGCCGTCTGTGATGGCTTCCATGTCGGCAGAATGCTTAATGAATTACAACAGTACTGCGATGAGT
GGCAGGGCGGGGCGTAAACGCCGCGTGGATCCGGCTTACTAAAAGCCAGATAACAGTATGCGTATTTGCG
CGCTGATTTTTGCGGTATAAGAATATATACTGATATGTATACCCGAAGTATGTCAAAAAGAGGTATGCTA
TGAAGCAGCGTATTACAGTGACAGTTGACAGCGACAGCTATCAGTTGCTCAAGGCATATATGATGTCAAT
ATCTCCGGTCTGGTAAGCACAACCATGCAGAATGAAGCCCGTCGTCTGCGTGCCGAACGCTGGAAAGCGG
AAAATCAGGAAGGGATGGCTGAGGTCGCCCGGTTTATTGAAATGAACGGCTCTTTTGCTGACGAGAACAG
GGGCTGGTGAAATGCAGTTTAAGGTTTACACCTATAAAAGAGAGAGCCGTTATCGTCTGTTTGTGGATGT
ACAGAGTGATATTATTGACACGCCCGGGCGACGGATGGTGATCCCCCTGGCCAGTGCACGTCTGCTGTCA
GATAAAGTCTCCCGTGAACTTTACCCGGTGGTGCATATCGGGGATGAAAGCTGGCGCATGATGACCACCG
ATATGGCCAGTGTGCCGGTCTCCGTTATCGGGGAAGAAGTGGCTGATCTCAGCCACCGCGAAAATGACAT
CAAAAACGCCATTAACCTGATGTTCTGGGGAATATAAATGTCAGGCTCCCTTATACACAGCCAGTCTGCA
GGTCGACCATAGTGACTGGATATGTTGTGTTTTACAGTATTATGTAGTCTGTTTTTTATGCAAAATCTAA
TTTAATATATTGATATTTATATCATTTTACGTTTCTCGTTCAGCTTTCTTGTACAAAGTGGTTCGATGTC
ATGTAATTAGTTATGTCACGCTTACATTCACGCCCTCCCCCCACATCCGCTCTAACCGAAAAGGAAGGAG
TTAGACAACCTGAAGTCTAGGTCCCTATTTATTTTTTTATAGTTATGTTAGTATTAAGAACGTTATTTAT
ATTTCAAATTTTTCTTTTTTTTCTGTACAGACGCGTGTACGCATGTAACATTATACTGAAAACCTTGCTT
GAGAAGGTTTTGGGACGCTCGAAGGCTTTAATTTGCGGCCGGTACCCAATTCGCCCTATAGTGAGTCGTA
TTACGCGCGCTCACTGGCCGTCGTTTTACAACGTCGTGACTGGGAAAACCCTGGCGTTACCCAACTTAAT
CGCCTTGCAGCACATCCCCCTTTCGCCAGCTGGCGTAATAGCGAAGAGGCCCGCACCGATCGCCCTTCCC
AACAGTTGCGCAGCCTGAATGGCGAATGGCGCG
[124 nt withheld, positions 6194-6317]
C
[91 nt withheld, positions 6319-6409]
A
[49 nt withheld, positions 6411-6459]
CCTTTGACGTTGGAGTCCACGTTCTTT
[37 nt withheld, positions 6487-6523]
ACCCTATCTCGGTCTATTCTTTTGATTTATAAGGGATTTTGCCGATTTCGGCCTATTGGTTAAAAAATGA
GCTGATTTAACAAAAATTTAACGCGAATTTTAACAAAATATTAACGTTTACAATTTCCTGATGCGGTATT
TTCTCCTTACGCATCTGTGCGGTATTTCACACCGCATATCGACGGTCGAGGAGAACTTCTAGTATATCCA
CATACCTAATATTATTGCCTTATTAAAAATGGAATCCCAACAATTACATCAAAATCCACATTCTCTTCAA
AATCAATTGTCCTGTACTTCCTTGTTCATGTGTGTTCAAAAACGTTATATTTATAGGATAATTATACTCT
ATTTCTCAACAAGTAATTGGTTGTTTGGCCGAGCGGTCTAAGGCGCCTGATTCAAGAAATATCTTGACCG
CAGTTAACTGTGGGAATACTCAGGTATCGTAAGATGCAAGAGTTCGAATCTCTTAGCAACCATTATTTTT
TTCCTCAACATAACGAGAACACACAGGGGCGCTATCGCACAGAATCAAATTCGATGACTGGAAATTTTTT
GTTAATTTCAGAGGTCGCCTGACGCATATACCTTTTTCAACTGAAAAATTGGGAGAAAAAGGAAAGGTGA
GAGGCCGGAACCGGCTTTTCATATAGAATAGAGAAGCGTTCATGACTAAATGCTTGCATCACAATACTTG
AAGTTGACAATATTATTTAAGGACCTATTGTTTTTTCCAATAGGTGGTTAGCAATCGTCTTACTTTCTAA
CTTTTCTTACCTTTTACATTTCAGCAATATATATATATATTTCAAGGATATACCATTCTAATGTCTGCCC
CTATGTCTGCCCCTAAGAAGATCGTCGTTTTGCCAGGTGACCACGTTGGTCAAGAAATCACAGCCGAAGC
CATTAAGGTTCTTAAAGCTATTTCTGATGTTCGTTCCAATGTCAAGTTCGATTTCGAAAATCATTTAATT
GGTGGTGCTGCTATCGATGCTACAGGTGTCCCACTTCCAGATGAGGCGCTGGAAGCCTCCAAGAAGGTTG
ATGCCGTTTTGTTAGGTGCTGTGGGTGGTCCTAAATGGGGTACCGGTAGTGTTAGACCTGAACAAGGTTT
ACTAAAAATCCGTAAAGAACTTCAATTGTACGCCAACTTAAGACCATGTAACTTTGCATCCGACTCTCTT
TTAGACTTATCTCCAATCAAGCCACAATTTGCTAAAGGTACTGACTTCGTTGTTGTCAGAGAATTAGTGG
GAGGTATTTACTTTGGTAAGAGAAAGGAAGACGATGGTGATGGTGTCGCTTGGGATAGTGAACAATACAC
CGTTCCAGAAGTGCAAAGAATCACAAGAATGGCCGCTTTCATGGCCCTACAACATGAGCCACCATTGCCT
ATTTGGTCCTTGGATAAAGCTAATGTTTTGGCCTCTTCAAGATTATGGAGAAAAACTGTGGAGGAAACCA
TCAAGAACGAATTCCCTACATTGAAGGTTCAACATCAATTGATTGATTCTGCCGCCATGATCCTAGTTAA
GAACCCAACCCACCTAAATGGTATTATAATCACCAGCAACATGTTTGGTGATATCATCTCCGATGAAGCC
TCCGTTATCCCAGGTTCCTTGGGTTTGTTGCCATCTGCGTCCTTGGCCTCTTTGCCAGACAAGAACACCG
CATTTGGTTTGTACGAACCATGCCACGGTTCTGCTCCAGATTTGCCAAAGAATAAGGTTGACCCTATCGC
CACTATCTTGTCTGCTGCAATGATGTTGAAATTGTCATTGAACTTGCCTGAAGAAGGTAAGGCCATTGAA
GATGCAGTTAAAAAGGTTTTGGATGCAGGTATCAGAACTGGTGATTTAGGTGGTTCCAACAGTACCACCG
AAGTCGGTGATGCTGTCGCCGAAGAAGTTAAGAAAATCCTTGCTTAAAAAGATTCTCTTTTTTTATGATA
TTTGTACATAAACTTTATAAATGAAATTCATAATAGAAACGACACGAAATTACAAAATGGAATATGTTCA
TAGGGTAGACGAAACTATATACGCAATCTACATACATTTATCAAGAAGGAGAAAAAGGAGGATAGTAAAG
GAATACAGGTAAGCAAATTGATACTAATGGCTCAACGTGATAAGGAAAAAGAATTGCACTTTAACATTAA
TATTGACAAGGAGGAGGGCACCACACAAAAAGTTAGGTGTAACAGAAAATCATGAAACTACGATTCCTAA
TTTGATATTGGAGGATTTTCTCTAAAAAAAAAAAAATACAACAAATAAAAAACACTCAATGACCTGACCA
TTTGATGGAGTTTAAGTCAATACCTTCTTGAACCATTTCCCATAATGGTGAAAGTTCCCTCAAGAATTTT
ACTCTGTCAGAAACGGCCTTACGACGTAGTCGATATGGTGCACTCTCAGTACAATCTGCTCTGATGCCGC
ATAGTTAAGCCAGCCCCGACACCCGCCAACACCCGCTGACGCGCCCTGACGGGCTTGTCTGCTCCCGGCA
TCCGCTTACAGACAAGCTGTGACCGTCTCCGGGAGCTGCATGTGTCAGAGGTTTTCACCGTCATCACCGA
AACGCGCGA
Features (pLannotate 1.2.2; 30 found; start..end, strand, type, name):
     70..573     -  misc_feature   CEN/ARS: S. cerevisiae CEN6 centromere fused to an autonomously replicating sequence
    610..714     +  promoter       AmpR promoter: bla
    715..1575    +  CDS            AmpR: β-lactamase; bla; confers resistance to ampicillin, carbenicillin, and related antibiotics
   1746..2334    +  rep_origin     ori: high-copy-number ColE1/pMB1/pBR322/pUC origin of replication
   2517..2609    +  CDS            lacI (fragment): lac repressor; lacI; The lac repressor binds to the lac operator to inhibit transcription in E. coli. This inhibition can be relieved by adding lactose or isopropyl-β-D-thiogalactopyranoside (IPTG).
   2622..2643    +  protein_bind   CAP binding site: CAP binding activates transcription in the presence of cAMP. E. coli catabolite activator protein
   2658..2688    +  promoter       lac promoter: promoter for the E. coli lac operon
   2696..2712    +  protein_bind   lac operator: The lac repressor binds to the lac operator to inhibit transcription in E. coli. This inhibition can be relieved by adding lactose or isopropyl-β-D-thiogalactopyranoside (IPTG). lac repressor encoded by lacI
   2757..2775    +  promoter       T3 promoter: promoter for bacteriophage T3 RNA polymerase
   2799..3240    +  promoter       GAL1 promoter: S. cerevisiae GAL1; inducible promoter, regulated by Gal4
   3255..3278    +  misc_feature   MCS (fragment): pBluescript multiple cloning site
   3284..4000    +  CDS            SCFP3A: monomeric optimized variant of ECFP (Kremers et al., 2006) mammalian codon-optimized
   4025..4149    +  protein_bind   attR1: mutant version of attR; recombination site for the Gateway® LR reaction LR Clonase™
   4174..4204    +  promoter       lac UV5 promoter: E. coli lac promoter with an "up" mutation
   4228..4257    +  promoter       cat promoter (fragment): promoter of the E. coli cat gene encoding chloramphenicol acetyltransferase
   4258..4917    +  CDS            CmR: chloramphenicol acetyltransferase; cat; confers resistance to chloramphenicol
   5099..5257    +  CDS            ccdA (fragment): CCDA_ECO57 - Also known as H, letA. Experimental evidence at protein level: Swiss-Prot protein existence level 1. Antitoxin component of a type II toxin-antitoxin (TA) system which inhibits the post-segregational killing (PSK) of plasmid-free cells, also referred to as a plasmid addiction system. Binds to and blocks the activity of CcdB; will also remove bound CcdB protein from the CcdB-GyrA complex by forming a CcdA-CcdB complex, a process termed rejuvenation. Functions as a transcriptional corepressor for the ccdAB operon, repression also requires CcdB (By similarity). From Escherichia coli
   5262..5564    +  CDS            ccdB: CCDB_ECOLI - Also known as G, letB, letD. Experimental evidence at protein level: Swiss-Prot protein existence level 1. Toxic component of a type II toxin-antitoxin (TA) system, functioning in plasmid maintainence. Responsible for the post- segregational killing (PSK) of plasmid-free cells, also referred to as a plasmid addiction system. Half-life of over 2 hours. Cell killing by CcdB is accompanied by filamentation, defects in chromosome and plasmid segregation, defects in cell division, formation of anucleate cells, decreased DNA synthesis and plasmid loss. Interferes with the activity of DN
   5608..5732    -  protein_bind   attR2: mutant version of attR; recombination site for the Gateway® LR reaction LR Clonase™
   5739..5986    +  terminator     CYC1 terminator: S. cerevisiae CYC1; transcription terminator for CYC1
   6005..6023    -  promoter       T7 promoter: promoter for bacteriophage T7 RNA polymerase
   6031..6186    +  CDS            lacZα (fragment): LacZα fragment of β-galactosidase; lacZ fragment
   6194..6649    +  rep_origin     f1 ori (sequence partly withheld): f1 bacteriophage origin of replication; arrow indicates direction of (+) strand synthesis
   6650..6702    -  misc_feature   bom (fragment): basis of mobility region from pBR322
   6732..6809    +  CDS            YO192_YEAST (fragment): Experimental evidence at protein level: Swiss-Prot protein existence level 1. From Saccharomyces cerevisiae (strain ATCC 204508 / S288c) (Baker's yeast).
   6949..7353    +  promoter       LEU2 promoter: S. cerevisiae LEU2
   7366..8460    +  CDS            LEU2: 3-isopropylmalate dehydrogenase, required for leucine biosynthesis; S. cerevisiae LEU2; yeast auxotrophic marker
   8822..8923    -  CDS            NFS1 (fragment): NFS1_YEAST - Also known as SPL1 From Saccharomyces cerevisiae (strain ATCC 204508 / S288c) (Baker's yeast).
   8936..8986    -  misc_feature   bom (fragment): basis of mobility region from pBR322
   9088..1       -  CDS            rop (fragment) (across the origin): Rop protein, which maintains plasmids at low copy number; rop
