[The description below was written by a language model from this plasmid's Addgene catalogue record and pLannotate feature annotations shown in this document.]
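Description:
pAG415GAL-Cerulean-ccdB is an empty Gateway destination vector for galactose-inducible protein expression in Saccharomyces cerevisiae, built on the pRS415 shuttle backbone. It is a low-copy centromeric plasmid: a CEN6/ARS element provides replication and stable segregation in yeast, and the LEU2 gene under its own promoter allows selection by leucine prototrophy in leu2 strains. For propagation in E. coli it carries a ColE1/pUC-type origin and an ampicillin resistance gene. An f1 origin, flanking T3 and T7 promoters, and lac/lacZα remnants are left over from the pBluescript-derived cloning region of the pRS series.

The expression cassette consists of the GAL1 promoter, regulated by Gal4, followed by a cyan fluorescent protein coding sequence. The catalogue calls this sequence Cerulean, while the automated annotation matches it to the closely related ECFP variant SCFP3A. Next come the Gateway cassette and the CYC1 transcription terminator. The Gateway cassette is bounded by attR1 and attR2 and contains a chloramphenicol resistance gene and the ccdB toxin gene. Because CcdB poisons gyrase in ordinary E. coli, the unrecombined vector has to be maintained in a ccdB-tolerant strain under chloramphenicol and ampicillin selection. In an LR Clonase reaction with an entry clone, the attR-flanked cassette is replaced by the gene of interest, and loss of ccdB counter-selects against unrecombined vector in standard hosts. The resulting clone expresses the protein with an N-terminal Cerulean fusion.

The plasmid belongs to a suite of yeast Gateway vectors designed for high-throughput genetic analysis. It suits inducible expression and live-cell fluorescence studies of tagged proteins. The depositor notes that the full sequence is provided for reference only and may not match the physical plasmid exactly.
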