Addgene plasmid #14409: pAG415GAL-Cerulean-ccdB
Purpose: (Empty Backbone)
Depositing lab: Susan Lindquist. Depositing organization: Whitehead Institute for Biomedical Research. Publication: A suite of Gateway cloning vectors for high-throughput genetic analysis in Saccharomyces cerevisiae. Alberti S, Gitler AD, Lindquist S. Yeast. 2007 Oct . 24(10):913-9. 10.1002/yea.1502 PubMed 17583893.
Backbone
  Vector backbone: pRS415
  Vector type: Yeast Expression ; Gateway Destination
  Selectable markers: LEU2
Growth in bacteria
  Bacterial resistance: Chloramphenicol and Ampicillin, 25 & 100 μg/mL
  Growth temperature: 37°C
  Growth strain: ccdB Survival
  Growth instructions: DB3.1, ccdB Survival
  Copy number: Unknown
Gene/Insert
  Gene/Insert name: None
  Tag / fusion protein: Cerulean (N terminal on backbone)
  Cloning method: Gateway Cloning
  Sequencing primers: 5′ EGFP-C
Terms and licenses: Academic/Nonprofit Terms; Industry Terms: Not Available to Industry
Depositor comments: Type of plasmid: CEN. This plasmid contains the Gateway technology from Invitrogen; Invitrogen requires purchasing of Gateway Clonase for carrying out the Gateway recombinational cloning reaction http://www.invitrogen.com Please note that the full plasmid sequence is provided as a reference only, and may not match the exact sequence of the plasmid.
How to cite: pAG415GAL-Cerulean-ccdB was a gift from Susan Lindquist (Addgene plasmid # 14409 ; http://n2t.net/addgene:14409 ; RRID:Addgene_14409)
