>Addgene plasmid #14409 | pAG415GAL-Cerulean-ccdB | addgene partial sequence | sequence record 21097 | 14409 with pRS_marker
GAGGGAACTTTCACCATTATGGGAAATGGTTCAAGAAGGTATTGACTTAAACTCCATCAAATGGTCAGGT
CATTGAGTGTTTTTTATTTGTTGTATTTTTTTTTTTTTAGAGAAAATCCTCCAATATATAAATTAGGAAT
CATAGTTTCATGATTTTCTGTTACACCTAACTTTTTGTGTGGTGCCCTCCTCCTTGTCAATATTAATGTT
AAAGTGCAATTCTTTTTCCTTATCACGTTGAGCCATTAGTATCAATTTGCTTACCTGTATTCCTTTACAT
CCTCCTTTTTCTCCTTCTTGATAAATGTATGTAGATTGCGTATATAGTTTCGTCTACCCTATGAACATAT
TCCATTTTGTAATTTCGTGTCGTTTCTATTATGAATTTCATTTATAAAGTTTATGTACAAATATCATAAA
AAAAGAGAATCTTTTTAAGCAAGGATTTTCTTAACTTCTTCGGCGACAGCATCACCGACTTCGGTGGTAC
TGTTGGAACCACCTAAATCACCAGTTCTGATACCTGCATCCAAAACCTTTTTAACTGCATCTTCAATGGC
CTTACCTTCTTCAGGCAAGTTCAATGACAATTTCAACATCATTGCAACAGACAAGATAGTGGCGATAGGG
TTGACCTTATTCTTTGGCAAATCTGG
