>Addgene plasmid #14409 | pAG415GAL-Cerulean-ccdB | addgene partial sequence | sequence record 21098 | 14409 with EXFP-R
TAGCCTTCGGGCATGGCGGACTTGAAGAAGTCGTGCTGCTTCATGTGGTCGGGGTAGCGGGCGAAGCACT
GCACGCCCCAGGTCAGGGTGGTCACGAGGGTGGGCCAGGGCACGGGCAGCTTGCCGGTGGTGCAGATGAA
CTTCAGGGTCAGCTTGCCGTAGGTGGCATCGCCCTCGCCCTCGCCGGACACGCTGAACTTGTGGCCGTTT
ACGTCGCCGTCCAGCTCGACCAGGATGGGCACCACCCCGGTGAACAGCTCCTCGCCCTTGCTCACCATTT
TGTCCCGGGGGATCCACTAGTTCTAGAATCCGGGGTTTTTTCTCCTTGACGTTAAAGTATAGAGGTATAT
TAACAATTTTTTGTTGATACTTTTATTACATTTGAATAAGAAGTAATACAAACCGAAAATGTTGAAAGTA
TTAGTTAAAGTGGTTATGCAGTTTTTGCATTTATATATCTGTTAATAGATCAAAAATCATCGCTTCCCTG
ATTAATTACCCCAAAAATAAGGCTAAAAAACTAATCGCATTATCATCCTATGGTTG
